>Addgene plasmid #25195 | PP-CPUF2 | depositor partial sequence | sequence record 11669 | Author sequence
TGCATACAAAAGGTTATTGAAGATAAGTTAAGTTCAGCTTTAAAGCCCACATTTTTAGAATTAGTAGATA
AATCTTGTGGATGTGGAACATCCTTTGATGCTGTCATAGTTTCTAATAATTTCGAGGATAAAAAATTATT
AGATAGACATAGACTTGTTAACACTATATTAAAAGAAGAACTACAAAATATTCACGCCTTTTCTATGAAA
TGTCACACCCCACTGGAATATGATAAATTAAAAAGCAAA
