>Addgene plasmid #25195 | PP-CPUF2 | addgene partial sequence | sequence record 31275 | 25195 with T7
GGGTAATTCCTCTGAAATATTTTGTTTACTTTAAGAAGGAGATATACCATGGGCAGCAGCCATCATCATC
ATCATCACAGCAGCGGCCTGGTTCCGCGTGGTAGTTGCATACAAAAGGTTATTGAAGATAAGTTAAGTTC
AGCTTTAAAGCCCACATTTTTAGAATTAGTAGATAAATCTTGTGGATGTGGAACATCCTTTGATGCTGTC
ATAGTTTCTAATAATTTCGAGGATAAAAAATTATTAGATAGACATAGACTTGTTAACACTATATTAAAAG
AAGAACTACAAAATATTCACGCCTTTTCTATGAAATGTCACACCCCACTGGAATATGATAAATTAAAAAG
CAAATGATGACGAAGCTTGCGGCCGCACTCGAGCACCACCACCACCACCACTGAGATCCGGCTGCTAACA
AAGCCCGAAAGGAAGCTGAGTTGGCTGCTGCCACCGCTGAGCAATAACTAGCATAACCCCTTGGGGCCTC
TAAACGGGTCTTGAGGGGTTTTTTGCTGAAAGGAGGAACTATATCCGGATTGGCGAATGGG
[124 nt withheld, positions 552-675]
C
[91 nt withheld, positions 677-767]
A
[49 nt withheld, positions 769-817]
CCTTTGACGTTGGAGTCCACGTTCTTT
[37 nt withheld, positions 845-881]
ACCCTATCTCGGTCTATTCTTTTGATTTATAAGGGATTTTGCCGA
