[The description below was written by a language model from this plasmid's Addgene catalogue record.]
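Description:
PP-CPUF2 is a bacterial expression plasmid built on pET28a-LIC, a ligation-independent-cloning derivative of the pET28a vector produced by a structural genomics consortium. The backbone is listed at 7328 bp without insert, confers kanamycin resistance, and is recorded as low copy; it is propagated in a standard cloning strain (DH5alpha). No feature table accompanies the record, so the origin of replication and the promoter are not explicitly stated. However, the listed sequencing primers (T7 forward and T7 terminator) are consistent with the usual pET arrangement, in which the insert sits between a T7 promoter and T7 terminator and is expressed in an E. coli host supplying T7 RNA polymerase.

The insert is a 249 bp fragment of PFE0790c from Plasmodium falciparum, annotated as a putative BolA-like protein. It is fused to an N-terminal His tag, which allows purification of the recombinant protein by immobilised metal affinity chromatography. The record cautions that the insert may not be the full open reading frame, as is common for constructs trimmed to a well-behaved domain for structural work. Although the backbone is a LIC vector, the cloning method is recorded as restriction enzyme.

The stated purpose is bacterial expression for structure determination, and the depositor links the construct to a deposited structure of this protein in the Protein Data Bank. It is therefore mainly useful for producing this small malaria parasite protein for structural, biophysical or biochemical studies. The plasmid is available under academic and nonprofit terms only.
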