Addgene plasmid #25195: PP-CPUF2
Purpose: Bacterial expression for structure determination; may not be full ORF
Depositing lab: Cheryl Arrowsmith. Depositing organization: University of Toronto.
Backbone
  Vector backbone: pET28a-LIC
  Backbone manufacturer: SGC
  Backbone size w/o insert (bp): 7328
  Vector type: Bacterial Expression
Growth in bacteria
  Bacterial resistance: Kanamycin, 50 μg/mL
  Growth temperature: 37°C
  Growth strain: DH5alpha
  Copy number: Low Copy
Gene/Insert
  Gene/Insert name: PFE0790c (alt names: PDB: PDB: 2KDN; putative bolA-like protein PFE0790c)
  Species: Plasmodium falciparum
  Insert size (bp): 249
  Entrez Gene: PFE0790c
  Tag / fusion protein: His (N terminal on insert)
  Cloning method: Restriction Enzyme
  Sequencing primers: 5′ T7; 3′ T7-term
Terms and licenses: Academic/Nonprofit Terms; Industry Terms: Not Available to Industry
Depositor comments: PDB: 2KDN. http://www.thesgc.org/structures/2KDN/
How to cite: PP-CPUF2 was a gift from Cheryl Arrowsmith (Addgene plasmid # 25195 ; http://n2t.net/addgene:25195 ; RRID:Addgene_25195)
